Addgene plasmid #54401: LII dy 5-6
Depositing lab: Martin Parniske. Depositing organization: Ludwig-Maximilians-Universitaet Muenchen (LMU). Publication: A modular plasmid assembly kit for multigene expression, gene silencing and silencing rescue in plants. Binder A, Lambert J, Morbitzer R, Popp C, Ott T, Lahaye T, Parniske M. PLoS One. 2014 Feb 13;9(2):e88218. doi: 10.1371/journal.pone.0088218. eCollection 2014. PubMed 24551083.
Backbone
  Vector backbone: pAMP (Genart)
  Backbone manufacturer: Geneart
  Vector type: cloning vector
Growth in bacteria
  Bacterial resistance: Ampicillin, 100 μg/mL
  Growth temperature: 37°C
  Growth strain: DH5alpha
  Copy number: High Copy
Gene/Insert
  Gene/Insert name: dummy 5-6
  Species: Synthetic
  Cloning method: Unknown
  Sequencing primers: 5′ M13-F20; 3′ M13Rev
Terms and licenses: Academic/Nonprofit Terms; Industry Terms: Not Available to Industry
Depositor comments: LII/LIV dummy
How to cite: LII dy 5-6 was a gift from Martin Parniske (Addgene plasmid # 54401 ; http://n2t.net/addgene:54401 ; RRID:Addgene_54401)
