[The description below was written by a language model from this plasmid's Addgene catalogue record and pLannotate feature annotations shown in this document.]
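Description:
LII dy 5-6 is a small (about 2.5 kb) bacterial cloning plasmid built on a commercial gene-synthesis backbone (pAMP), belonging to a modular plasmid assembly kit designed for multigene expression, gene silencing and silencing rescue in plants. It is maintained in E. coli at high copy through a ColE1/pUC-type origin of replication and selected with ampicillin via a β-lactamase gene driven by its native bla promoter. These two elements make up most of the plasmid.

The payload is a synthetic "dummy 5-6" insert, which the depositor describes as a level II/level IV dummy. In hierarchical modular assembly systems of this kind, a dummy is a non-functional spacer module that occupies a defined position, here apparently bridging positions 5 and 6. This allows a multi-module assembly to close correctly when no functional transcription unit is wanted in that slot. The record does not state the composition of the dummy sequence, the restriction enzymes or overhangs used for assembly, or the cloning method. No annotation in the feature table corresponds to the insert itself, which presumably lies in the unannotated stretch between the T7 promoter and the origin region.

The remaining annotated features are backbone remnants: a partial lacZα fragment, a T7 promoter, a short lacI fragment, small fragments matching the RSF and M13 origins, and binding sites for standard M13 forward and reverse sequencing primers flanking the insert. These fragments are too short to be functional and play no evident role in the plasmid's use. The plasmid carries no plant expression elements of its own and serves purely as a donor of filler sequence for building higher-order constructs.
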