Features (pLannotate 1.2.2; 8 found; start..end, strand, type, name):
     61..217     -  CDS            lacZα (fragment): LacZα fragment of β-galactosidase; lacZ fragment
    226..244     +  promoter       T7 promoter: promoter for bacteriophage T7 RNA polymerase
    485..532     -  CDS            lacI (fragment): lac repressor; lacI; The lac repressor binds to the lac operator to inhibit transcription in E. coli. This inhibition can be relieved by adding lactose or isopropyl-β-D-thiogalactopyranoside (IPTG).
    569..609     -  rep_origin     RSF ori (fragment): Plasmids containing the RSF 1030 origin of replication can be propagated in E. coli cells that contain additional plasmids with compatible origins.
    687..1275    -  rep_origin     ori: high-copy-number ColE1/pMB1/pBR322/pUC origin of replication
   1446..2306    -  CDS            AmpR: β-lactamase; bla; confers resistance to ampicillin, carbenicillin, and related antibiotics
   2307..2411    -  promoter       AmpR promoter: bla
   2437..40      -  rep_origin     M13 ori (fragment) (across the origin): M13 bacteriophage origin of replication; arrow indicates direction of (+) strand synthesis
>Addgene plasmid #54401 | LII dy 5-6 | depositor full sequence | sequence record 84621 | Full Sequence
CCTTATAAATCAAAAGAATAGACCGAGATAGGGTTGAGTGGCCGCTACAGGGCGCTCCCATTCGCCATTC
AGGCTGCGCAACTGTTGGGAAGGGCGTTTCGGTGCGGGCCTCTTCGCTATTACGCCAGCTGGCGAAAGGG
GGATGTGCTGCAAGGCGATTAAGTTGGGTAACGCCAGGGTTTTCCCAGTCACGACGTTGTAAAACGACGG
CCAGTGAGCGCGACGTAATACGACTCACTATAGGGCGAATTGGCGGAAGGCCGTCAAGGCCACGTGTCTT
GTCCAGGCGCGCCATGAGCTCTAAAGCTTCGCTCGAGCTTTTGAAGACAATGAGTAGATAATTAGGCTAA
ACTATCCTTAAGGTCTGTTGTCTTCCCTCGAATTCCCAAGCTTATCTCGACCCGGGGTAGCGGCCGCTTG
GATCCCAGAATTCTAGGTACCTCTTAATTAATGGAGCACAAGACTGGCCTCATGGGCCTTCCGCTCACTG
CCCGCTTTCCAGTCGGGAAACCTGTCGTGCCAGCTGCATTAACATGGTCATAGCTGTTTCCTTGCGTATT
GGGCGCTCTCCGCTTCCTCGCTCACTGACTCGCTGCGCTCGGTCGTTCGGGTAAAGCCTGGGGTGCCTAA
TGAGCAAAAGGCCAGCAAAAGGCCAGGAACCGTAAAAAGGCCGCGTTGCTGGCGTTTTTCCATAGGCTCC
GCCCCCCTGACGAGCATCACAAAAATCGACGCTCAAGTCAGAGGTGGCGAAACCCGACAGGACTATAAAG
ATACCAGGCGTTTCCCCCTGGAAGCTCCCTCGTGCGCTCTCCTGTTCCGACCCTGCCGCTTACCGGATAC
CTGTCCGCCTTTCTCCCTTCGGGAAGCGTGGCGCTTTCTCATAGCTCACGCTGTAGGTATCTCAGTTCGG
TGTAGGTCGTTCGCTCCAAGCTGGGCTGTGTGCACGAACCCCCCGTTCAGCCCGACCGCTGCGCCTTATC
CGGTAACTATCGTCTTGAGTCCAACCCGGTAAGACACGACTTATCGCCACTGGCAGCAGCCACTGGTAAC
AGGATTAGCAGAGCGAGGTATGTAGGCGGTGCTACAGAGTTCTTGAAGTGGTGGCCTAACTACGGCTACA
CTAGAAGAACAGTATTTGGTATCTGCGCTCTGCTGAAGCCAGTTACCTTCGGAAAAAGAGTTGGTAGCTC
TTGATCCGGCAAACAAACCACCGCTGGTAGCGGTGGTTTTTTTGTTTGCAAGCAGCAGATTACGCGCAGA
AAAAAAGGATCTCAAGAAGATCCTTTGATCTTTTCTACGGGGTCTGACGCTCAGTGGAACGAAAACTCAC
GTTAAGGGATTTTGGTCATGAGATTATCAAAAAGGATCTTCACCTAGATCCTTTTAAATTAAAAATGAAG
TTTTAAATCAATCTAAAGTATATATGAGTAAACTTGGTCTGACAGTTACCAATGCTTAATCAGTGAGGCA
CCTATCTCAGCGATCTGTCTATTTCGTTCATCCATAGTTGCCTGACTCCCCGTCGTGTAGATAACTACGA
TACGGGAGGGCTTACCATCTGGCCCCAGTGCTGCAATGATACCGCGAGAACCACGCTCACCGGCTCCAGA
TTTATCAGCAATAAACCAGCCAGCCGGAAGGGCCGAGCGCAGAAGTGGTCCTGCAACTTTATCCGCCTCC
ATCCAGTCTATTAATTGTTGCCGGGAAGCTAGAGTAAGTAGTTCGCCAGTTAATAGTTTGCGCAACGTTG
TTGCCATTGCTACAGGCATCGTGGTGTCACGCTCGTCGTTTGGTATGGCTTCATTCAGCTCCGGTTCCCA
ACGATCAAGGCGAGTTACATGATCCCCCATGTTGTGCAAAAAAGCGGTTAGCTCCTTCGGTCCTCCGATC
GTTGTCAGAAGTAAGTTGGCCGCAGTGTTATCACTCATGGTTATGGCAGCACTGCATAATTCTCTTACTG
TCATGCCATCCGTAAGATGCTTTTCTGTGACTGGTGAGTACTCAACCAAGTCATTCTGAGAATAGTGTAT
GCGGCGACCGAGTTGCTCTTGCCCGGCGTCAATACGGGATAATACCGCGCCACATAGCAGAACTTTAAAA
GTGCTCATCATTGGAAAACGTTCTTCGGGGCGAAAACTCTCAAGGATCTTACCGCTGTTGAGATCCAGTT
CGATGTAACCCACTCGTGCACCCAACTGATCTTCAGCATCTTTTACTTTCACCAGCGTTTCTGGGTGAGC
AAAAACAGGAAGGCAAAATGCCGCAAAAAAGGGAATAAGGGCGACACGGAAATGTTGAATACTCATACTC
TTCCTTTTTCAATATTATTGAAGCATTTATCAGGGTTATTGTCTCATGAGCGGATACATATTTGAATGTA
TTTAGAAAAATAAACAAATAGGGGTTCCGCGCACATTTCCCCGAAAAGTGCCACCTAAATTGTAAGCGTT
AATATTTTGTTAAAATTCGCGTTAAATTTTTGTTAAATCAGCTCATTTTTTAACCAATAGGCCGAAATCG
GCAAAATC
