>Addgene plasmid #54401 | LII dy 5-6 | addgene partial sequence | sequence record 87712 | M13pUC-Fwd 5'-CCCAGTCACGACGTTGTAAAACG-3'
CTATAGGGCGAATTGGCGGAAGGCCGTCAAGGCCACGTGTCTTGTCCAGGCGCGCCATGAGCTCTAAAGC
TTCGCTCGAGCTTTTGAAGACAATGAGTAGATAATTAGGCTAAACTATCCTTAAGGTCTGTTGTCTTCCC
TCGAATTCCCAAGCTTATCTCGACCCGGGGTAGCGGCCGCTTGGATCCCAGAATTCTAGGTACCTCTTAA
TTAATGGAGCACAAGACTGGCCTCATGGGCCTTCCGCTCACTGCCCGCTTTCCAGTCGGGAAACCTGTCG
TGCCAGCTGCATTAACATGGTCATAGCTGTTTCCTTGCGTATTGGGCGCTCTCCGCTTCCTCGCTCACTG
ACTCGCTGCGCTCGGTCGTTCGGGTAAAGCCTGGGGTGCCTAATGAGCAAAAGGCCAGCAAAAGGCCAGG
AACCGTAAAAAGGCCGCGTTGCTGGCGTTTTTCCATAGGCTCCGCCCCCCTGACGAGCATCACAAAAATC
GACGCTCAAGTCAGAGGTGGCGAAACCCGACAGGACTATAAAGATACCAGGCGTTTCCCCCTGGAAGCTC
CCTCGTGCGCTCTCCTGTTCCGACCCTGCCGCTTACCGGATACCTGTCCGCCTTTCTCCCTTCGGGAAGC
GTGGCGCTTTCTCATAGCTCACGCTGTAGGTATCTCAGTTCGGTGTAGGTCGTTCGCTCCAAGCTGGGCT
GTGTGCACGAACCCCCCGTTCAGCCCGACCGCTGCGCCTTATCCGGTAACTATCGTCTTGAGTCCAACCC
GGTAAGACACGACTTATCGCCACTGGCAGCAGCCACTGGTAACAGGATTAGCAGAGCGAGGTATGTAGGC
GGTGCTACAGAGTTCTTGAAGTGGTGGCCTAACTACGGCTACACTAGAAGAACAGTATTTGGTATCTGCG
CTCTGCTGAAGCCAGTTACCTTCGGAAAAAGAGTTGGTAGCTCTTGATCCGGCAAACAAACCACCGCTGG
TAGCGGTGGTTTTTTTGTTTGCAAGCAGCAGATTACGCGCAGAAAAAA
